>Addgene plasmid #245025 | mApple Rab27a | addgene full sequence | sequence record 487513 | Addgene NGS Result
CGTTACATAACTTACGGTAAATGGCCCGCCTGGCTGACCGCCCAACGACCCCCGCCCATTGACGTCAATA
ATGACGTATGTTCCCATAGTAACGCCAATAGGGACTTTCCATTGACGTCAATGGGTGGAGTATTTACGGT
AAACTGCCCACTTGGCAGTACATCAAGTGTATCATATGCCAAGTACGCCCCCTATTGACGTCAATGACGG
TAAATGGCCCGCCTGGCATTATGCCCAGTACATGACCTTATGGGACTTTCCTACTTGGCAGTACATCTAC
GTATTAGTCATCGCTATTACCATGGTGATGCGGTTTTGGCAGTACATCAATGGGCGTGGATAGCGGTTTG
ACTCACGGGGATTTCCAAGTCTCCACCCCATTGACGTCAATGGGAGTTTGTTTTGGCACCAAAATCAACG
GGACTTTCCAAAATGTCGTAACAACTCCGCCCCATTGACGCAAATGGGCGGTAGGCGTGTACGGTGGGAG
GTCTATATAAGCAGAGCTGGTTTAGTGAACCGTCAGATCCGCTAGCGCTACCGGTCGCCACCATGGTGAG
CAAGGGCGAGGAGAATAACATGGCCATCATCAAGGAGTTCATGCGCTTCAAGGTGCACATGGAGGGCTCC
GTGAACGGCCACGAGTTCGAGATCGAGGGCGAGGGCGAGGGCCGCCCCTACGAGGCCTTTCAGACCGCTA
AGCTGAAGGTGACCAAGGGTGGCCCCCTGCCCTTCGCCTGGGACATCCTGTCCCCTCAGTTCATGTACGG
CTCCAAGGTCTACATTAAGCACCCAGCCGACATCCCCGACTACTTCAAGCTGTCCTTCCCCGAGGGCTTC
AGGTGGGAGCGCGTGATGAACTTCGAGGACGGCGGCATTATTCACGTTAACCAGGACTCCTCCCTGCAGG
ACGGCGTGTTCATCTACAAGGTGAAGCTGCGCGGCACCAACTTCCCCTCCGACGGCCCCGTAATGCAGAA
GAAGACCATGGGCTGGGAGGCCTCCGAGGAGCGGATGTACCCCGAGGACGGCGCCCTGAAGAGCGAGATC
AAGAAGAGGCTGAAGCTGAAGGACGGCGGCCACTACGCCGCCGAGGTCAAGACCACCTACAAGGCCAAGA
AGCCCGTGCAGCTGCCCGGCGCCTACATCGTCGACATCAAGTTGGACATCGTGTCCCACAACGAGGACTA
CACCATCGTGGAACAGTACGAACGCGCCGAGGGCCGCCACTCCACCGGCGGCATGGACGAGCTGTACAAG
TCCGGACTCAGATCTCGAGGCATGTCTGATGGAGATTATGATTACCTCATCAAGTTTTTAGCTTTGGGAG
ACTCTGGTGTAGGGAAGACCAGTGTACTTTACCAATATACAGATGGTAAATTTAACTCCAAATTTATCAC
AACAGTGGGCATTGATTTCAGGGAAAAAAGAGTGGTGTACAGAGCCAGTGGGCCGGATGGAGCCACTGGC
AGAGGCCAGAGAATCCACCTGCAGTTATGGGACACAGCAGGGCAGGAGAGGTTTCGTAGCTTAACGACAG
CGTTCTTCAGAGATGCTATGGGTTTTCTTCTACTTTTTGATCTGACAAATGAGCAAAGTTTCCTCAATGT
CAGAAACTGGATAAGCCAGCTACAGATGCATGCATATTGTGAAAACCCAGATATAGTGCTGTGTGGAAAC
AAGAGTGATCTGGAGGACCAGAGAGTAGTGAAAGAGGAGGAAGCCATAGCACTCGCAGAGAAATATGGAA
TCCCCTACTTTGAAACTAGTGCTGCCAATGGGACAAACATAAGCCAAGCAATTGAGATGCTTCTGGACCT
GATAATGAAGCGAATGGAACGGTGTGTGGACAAGTCCTGGATTCCTGAAGGAGTGGTGCGATCAAATGGT
CATGCCTCTACGGATCAGTTAAGTGAAGAAAAGGAGAAAGGGGCATGTGGCTGTTAAGGATCCACCGGAT
CTAGATAACTGATCATAATCAGCCATACCACATTTGTAGAGGTTTTACTTGCTTTAAAAAACCTCCCACA
CCTCCCCCTGAACCTGAAACATAAAATGAATGCAATTGTTGTTGTTAACTTGTTTATTGCAGCTTATAAT
GGTTACAAATAAAGCAATAGCATCACAAATTTCACAAATAAAGCATTTTTTTCACTGCATTCTAGTTGTG
GTTTGTCCAAACTCATCAATGTATCTTAACGCGTAAATTGTAAGCGTTAATATTTTGTTAAAATTCGCGT
TAAATTTTTGTTAAATCAGCTCATTTTTTAACCAATAGGCCGAAATCGGCAAAATCCCTTATAAATCAAA
AGAATAGACCGAGATAGGGT
[37 nt withheld, positions 2331-2367]
AAAGAACGTGGACTCCAACGTCAAAGG
[49 nt withheld, positions 2395-2443]
T
[91 nt withheld, positions 2445-2535]
G
[124 nt withheld, positions 2537-2660]
CAGGTGGCACTTTTCGGGGAAATGTGCGCGGAACCCCTATTTGTTTATTTTTCTAAATACATTCAAATAT
GTATCCGCTCATGAGACAATAACCCTGATAAATGCTTCAATAATATTGAAAAAGGAAGAGTCCTGAGGCG
GAAAGAACCAGCTGTGGAATGTGTGTCAGTTAGGGTGTGGAAAGTCCCCAGGCTCCCCAGCAGGCAGAAG
TATGCAAAGCATGCATCTCAATTAGTCAGCAACCAGGTGTGGAAAGTCCCCAGGCTCCCCAGCAGGCAGA
AGTATGCAAAGCATGCATCTCAATTAGTCAGCAACCATAGTCCCGCCCCTAACTCCGCCCATCCCGCCCC
TAACTCCGCCCAGTTCCGCCCATTCTCCGCCCCATGGCTGACTAATTTTTTTTATTTATGCAGAGGCCGA
GGCCGCCTCGGCCTCTGAGCTATTCCAGAAGTAGTGAGGAGGCTTTTTTGGAGGCCTAGGCTTTTGCAAA
GATCGATCAAGAGACAGGATGAGGATCGTTTCGCATGATTGAACAAGATGGATTGCACGCAGGTTCTCCG
GCCGCTTGGGTGGAGAGGCTATTCGGCTATGACTGGGCACAACAGACAATCGGCTGCTCTGATGCCGCCG
TGTTCCGGCTGTCAGCGCAGGGGCGCCCGGTTCTTTTTGTCAAGACCGACCTGTCCGGTGCCCTGAATGA
ACTGCAAGACGAGGCAGCGCGGCTATCGTGGCTGGCCACGACGGGCGTTCCTTGCGCAGCTGTGCTCGAC
GTTGTCACTGAAGCGGGAAGGGACTGGCTGCTATTGGGCGAAGTGCCGGGGCAGGATCTCCTGTCATCTC
ACCTTGCTCCTGCCGAGAAAGTATCCATCATGGCTGATGCAATGCGGCGGCTGCATACGCTTGATCCGGC
TACCTGCCCATTCGACCACCAAGCGAAACATCGCATCGAGCGAGCACGTACTCGGATGGAAGCCGGTCTT
GTCGATCAGGATGATCTGGACGAAGAGCATCAGGGGCTCGCGCCAGCCGAACTGTTCGCCAGGCTCAAGG
CGAGCATGCCCGACGGCGAGGATCTCGTCGTGACCCATGGCGATGCCTGCTTGCCGAATATCATGGTGGA
AAATGGCCGCTTTTCTGGATTCATCGACTGTGGCCGGCTGGGTGTGGCGGACCGCTATCAGGACATAGCG
TTGGCTACCCGTGATATTGCTGAAGAGCTTGGCGGCGAATGGGCTGACCGCTTCCTCGTGCTTTACGGTA
TCGCCGCTCCCGATTCGCAGCGCATCGCCTTCTATCGCCTTCTTGACGAGTTCTTCTGAGCGGGACTCTG
GGGTTCGAAATGACCGACCAAGCGACGCCCAACCTGCCATCACGAGATTTCGATTCCACCGCCGCCTTCT
ATGAAAGGTTGGGCTTCGGAATCGTTTTCCGGGACGCCGGCTGGATGATCCTCCAGCGCGGGGATCTCAT
GCTGGAGTTCTTCGCCCACCCTAGGGGGAGGCTAACTGAAACACGGAAGGAGACAATACCGGAAGGAACC
CGCGCTATGACGGCAATAAAAAGACAGAATAAAACGCACGGTGTTGGGTCGTTTGTTCATAAACGCGGGG
TTCGGTCCCAGGGCTGGCACTCTGTCGATACCCCACCGAGACCCCATTGGGGCCAATACGCCCGCGTTTC
TTCCTTTTCCCCACCCCACCCCCCAAGTTCGGGTGAAGGCCCAGGGCTCGCAGCCAACGTCGGGGCGGCA
GGCCCTGCCATAGCCTCAGGTTACTCATATATACTTTAGATTGATTTAAAACTTCATTTTTAATTTAAAA
GGATCTAGGTGAAGATCCTTTTTGATAATCTCATGACCAAAATCCCTTAACGTGAGTTTTCGTTCCACTG
AGCGTCAGACCCCGTAGAAAAGATCAAAGGATCTTCTTGAGATCCTTTTTTTCTGCGCGTAATCTGCTGC
TTGCAAACAAAAAAACCACCGCTACCAGCGGTGGTTTGTTTGCCGGATCAAGAGCTACCAACTCTTTTTC
CGAAGGTAACTGGCTTCAGCAGAGCGCAGATACCAAATACTGTTCTTCTAGTGTAGCCGTAGTTAGGCCA
CCACTTCAAGAACTCTGTAGCACCGCCTACATACCTCGCTCTGCTAATCCTGTTACCAGTGGCTGCTGCC
AGTGGCGATAAGTCGTGTCTTACCGGGTTGGACTCAAGACGATAGTTACCGGATAAGGCGCAGCGGTCGG
GCTGAACGGGGGGTTCGTGCACACAGCCCAGCTTGGAGCGAACGACCTACACCGAACTGAGATACCTACA
GCGTGAGCTATGAGAAAGCGCCACGCTTCCCGAAGGGAGAAAGGCGGACAGGTATCCGGTAAGCGGCAGG
GTCGGAACAGGAGAGCGCACGAGGGAGCTTCCAGGGGGAAACGCCTGGTATCTTTATAGTCCTGTCGGGT
TTCGCCACCTCTGACTTGAGCGTCGATTTTTGTGATGCTCGTCAGGGGGGCGGAGCCTATGGAAAAACGC
CAGCAACGCGGCCTTTTTACGGTTCCTGGCCTTTTGCTGGCCTTTTGCTCACATGTTCTTTCCTGCGTTA
TCCCCTGATTCTGTGGATAACCGTATTACCGCCATGCATTAGTTATTAATAGTAATCAATTACGGGGTCA
TTAGTTCATAGCCCATATATGGAGTTCCG
Features (pLannotate 1.2.2; 16 found; start..end, strand, type, name):
      1..304     +  enhancer       CMV enhancer: human cytomegalovirus immediate early enhancer
    305..508     +  promoter       CMV promoter: human cytomegalovirus (CMV) immediate early promoter
    553..1260    +  CDS            mApple: mApple is a basic (constitutively fluorescent) red fluorescent protein published in 2008, derived from Discosoma sp.. It is reported to be a rapidly-maturing monomer with high acid sensitivity.
   1261..1279    +  misc_feature   MCS (fragment): multiple cloning site
   1282..1944    +  CDS            RAB27A: RB27A_HUMAN - Also known as RAB27. Experimental evidence at protein level: Swiss-Prot protein existence level 1. Small GTPase which cycles between active GTP-bound and inactive GDP-bound states. In its active state, binds to a variety of effector proteins to regulate homeostasis of late endocytic pathway, including endosomal positioning, maturation and secretion (PubMed:30771381). Plays a role in cytotoxic granule exocytosis in lymphocytes. Required for both granule maturation and granule docking and priming at the immunologic synapse. From Homo sapiens (Human).
   1970..2054    +  CDS            large T antigen (fragment): large T antigen from SV40 (simian virus 40)
   2077..2198    +  polyA_signal   SV40 poly(A) signal: SV40 polyadenylation signal
   2232..2660    -  rep_origin     f1 ori (sequence partly withheld): f1 bacteriophage origin of replication; arrow indicates direction of (+) strand synthesis
   2687..2791    +  promoter       AmpR promoter: bla
   2793..3150    +  promoter       SV40 promoter: SV40 enhancer and early promoter
   3185..3979    +  CDS            NeoR/KanR: aminoglycoside phosphotransferase from Tn5; aph(3')-II (or nptII); confers resistance to neomycin, kanamycin, and G418 (Geneticin®)
   4000..4152    +  CDS            ble (fragment): BLE_KLEPN - Experimental evidence at protein level: Swiss-Prot protein existence level 1. Binding protein with a strong affinity to the bleomycin family of antibiotics. Binds to CL990; an antimitotic-antibiotic compound. From Klebsiella pneumoniae.
   4211..4258    +  polyA_signal   HSV TK poly(A) signal: herpes simplex virus thymidine kinase polyadenylation signal (Cole and Stacy, 1985)
   4349..4365    -  polyA_signal   bGH poly(A) signal (fragment): bovine growth hormone polyadenylation signal
   4587..5175    +  rep_origin     ori: high-copy-number ColE1/pMB1/pBR322/pUC origin of replication
   5290..5349    +  enhancer       CMV enhancer (fragment): human cytomegalovirus immediate early enhancer
