[The description below was written by a language model from this plasmid's Addgene catalogue record and pLannotate feature annotations shown in this document.]
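Description:
mApple Rab27a is a 5,349 nt mammalian expression plasmid built on a C1-type fluorescent-protein fusion backbone, in which the fluorescent protein lies upstream of the cloning site so that it is attached to the N terminus of the inserted gene. It replicates in E. coli from a high-copy ColE1/pUC-type origin and also carries an f1 phage origin. Selection relies on one NeoR/KanR (Tn5 aminoglycoside phosphotransferase) gene placed behind tandem promoters. The bacterial bla (AmpR) promoter drives it for kanamycin resistance in bacteria, and the SV40 enhancer/early promoter drives it in mammalian cells, where it can confer G418 resistance. This cassette ends with the HSV TK polyadenylation signal. The short ble, bGH poly(A) and large T antigen fragments in the annotation appear to be backbone remnants or partial matches, not functional elements.

The expression cassette uses the human cytomegalovirus immediate early enhancer and promoter for strong constitutive transcription. It encodes mApple, a rapidly maturing monomeric red fluorescent protein derived from Discosoma, followed by a short remnant of the multiple cloning site that serves as a linker. Next comes the human RAB27A coding sequence, and an SV40 polyadenylation signal terminates the transcript. The insert was introduced by restriction cloning, but the record does not state which sites were used. RAB27A is a small GTPase that cycles between GTP- and GDP-bound states and regulates late endocytic trafficking, secretion, and granule docking and exocytosis. An N-terminal tag also leaves the C terminus of the Rab free, the region where Rab proteins are normally lipid-modified for membrane attachment. According to the record, the plasmid is intended for visualising the distribution and localisation of wild-type human Rab27a in cells, typically by fluorescence microscopy after transfection.
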