Addgene plasmid #245025: mApple Rab27a
Purpose: Distribution and localization of human wild-type Rab27a in cells
Depositing lab: Thomas Martin. Depositing organization: University of Wisconsin, Madison.
Backbone
  Vector backbone: C1
  Vector type: Mammalian Expression
Growth in bacteria
  Bacterial resistance: Kanamycin, 50 μg/mL
  Growth temperature: 37°C
  Growth strain: DH5alpha
  Copy number: High Copy
Gene/Insert
  Gene/Insert name: Rab27a
  Species: H. sapiens (human)
  Entrez Gene: RAB27A (a.k.a. GS2, HsT18676, RAB27, RAM)
  Tag / fusion protein: mApple (N terminal on insert)
  Cloning method: Restriction Enzyme; 5′ cloning site Unknown (unknown if destroyed)
Terms and licenses: Academic/Nonprofit Terms; Industry Terms: Not Available to Industry
How to cite: mApple Rab27a was a gift from Thomas Martin (Addgene plasmid # 245025 ; http://n2t.net/addgene:245025 ; RRID:Addgene_245025)
